>Addgene plasmid #146847 | pAc5.1B-EGFP-HsTNRC6Biso1_L | depositor full sequence | sequence record 289294 | Full Sequence
CTTCAAGGAATTAATTCTATATTCTAAAAACACAAATGATACTTCTAAAAAAAATCATGAATGGCATCAA
CTCTGAATCAAATCTTTGCAGATGCACCTACTTCTCATTTCCACTGTCACATCATTTTTCCAGATCTCGC
TGCCTGTTATGTGGCCCACAAACCAAGACACGTTTTATGGCCATTAAAGCTGGCTGATCGTCGCCAAACA
CCAAATACATATCAATATGTACATTCGAGAAAGAAGCGATCAAAGAAGCGTCTTCGGGCGAGTAGGAGAA
TGCGGAGGAGAAGGAGAACGAGCTGATCTAGTATCTCTCCACAATCCAATGCCAACTGACCAACTGGCCA
TATTCGGAGCAATTTGAAGCCAATTTCCATCGCCTGGCGATCGCTCCATTCTTGGCTATATGTTTTTCAC
CGTTCCCGGGGCCATTTTCAAAGACTCGTCGGTAAGATAAGATTGTGTCACTCGCTGTCTCTCTTCATTT
GTCGAAGAATGCTGAGGAATTTCGCGATGACGTCGGCGAGTATTTTGAAGAATGAGAATAATTTGTATTT
ATACGAAAATCAGTTAGTGGAATTTTCTACAAAAACATGTTATCTATAGATAATTTTGTTGCAAAATATG
TTGACTATGACAAAGATTGTATGTATATACCTTTAATGTATTCTCATTTTCTTATGTATTTATAATGGCA
ATGATGATACTGATGATATTTTAAGATGATGCCAGACCACAGGCTGATTTCTGCGTCTTTTGCCGAACGC
AGTGCATGTGCGGTTGTTGTTTTTTGGAATAGTTTCAATTTTCGGACTGTCCGCTTTGATTTCAGTTTCT
TGGCTTATTCAAAAAGCAAAGTAAAGCCAAAAAAGCGAGATGGCAATACCAAATGCGGCAAAACGGTAGT
GGAAGGAAAGGGGTGCGGGGCAGCGGAAGGAAGGGTGGGGCGGGGCGTGGCGGGGTCTGTGGCTGGGCGC
GACGTCACCGACGTTGGAGCCACTCCTTTGACCATGTGTGCGTGTGTGTATTATTCGTGTCTCGCCACTC
GCCGGTTGTTTTTTTCTTTTTATCTCGCTCTCTCTAGCGCCATCTCGTACGCATGCTCAACGCACCGCAT
GTTGCCGTGTCCTTTATGCGTCATTTTGGCTCGAAATAGGCAATTATTTAAACAAAGATTAGTCAACGAA
AACGCTAAAATAAATAAGTCTACAATATGGTTACTTATTGCCATGTGTGTGCAGCCAACGATAGCAACAA
AAGCAACAACACAGTGGCTTTCCCTCTTTCACTTTTTGTTTGCAAGCGCGTGCGAGCAAGACGGCACGAC
CGGCAAACGCAATTACGCTGACAAAGAGCAGACGAAGTTTTGGCCGAAAAACATCAAGGCGCCTGATACG
AATGCATTTGCAATAACAATTGCGATATTTAATATTGTTTATGAAGCTGTTTGACTTCAAAACACACAAA
AAAAAAAATAAAACAAATTATTTGAAAGAGAATTAGGAATCGGACAGCTTATCGTTACGGGCTAACAGCA
CACCGAGACGAAATAGCTTACCTGACGTCACAGCCTCTGGAAGAACTGCCGCCAAGCAGAGAGAGAGAGA
AAAAGAGGGAGAGCAGCTTAGACCGCATGTGCTTGTGTGTGAGGCGTCTCTCTCTTCGTCTCCTGTTTGC
GCAAACGCATAGACTGCACTGAGAAAATCGATTACCTATTTTTTATGAATGAATATTTGCACTATTACTA
TTCAAAACTATTAAGATAGCAATCACATTCAATAGCCAAATACTATACCACCTGAGCGATGCAACGAAAT
GATCAATTTGAGCAAAAATGCTGCATATTTAGGACGGCATCATTATAGAAATGCTTCTTGCTGTGTACTT
TTCTCTCGTCTGGCAGCTGTTTCGCCGTTATTGTTAAAACCGGCTTAAGTTAGGTGTGTTTTCTACGACT
AGTGATGCCCCTACTAGAAGATGTGTGTTGCACAAATGTCCCTGAATAACCAATTTGAAGTGCAGATAGC
AGTAAACGTAAGCTAATATGAATATTATTTAACTGTAATGTTTTAATATCGCTGGACATTACTAATAAAC
CCACTATAAACACATGTACATATGTATGTTTTGGCATACAATGAGTAGTTGGGGAAAAAATGTGTAAAAG
CACCGTGACCATCACAGCATAAAGATAACCAGCTGAAGTATCGAATATGAGTAACCCCCAAATTGAATCA
CATGCCGCAACTGATAGGACCCATGGAAGTACACTCTTCATGGCGATATACAAGACACACACAAGCACGA
ACACCCAGTTGCGGAGGAAATTCTCCGTAAATGAAAACCCAATCGGCGAACAATTCATACCCATATATGG
TAAAAGTTTTGAACGCGACTTGAGAGCGGAGAGCATTGCGGCTGATAAGGTTTTAGCGCTAAGCGGGCTT
TATAAAACGGGCTGCGGGACCAGTTTTCATATCACTACCGTTTGAGTTCTTGTGCTGTGTGGATACTCCT
CCCGACACAAAGCCGCTCCATCAGCCAGCAGTCGTCTAATCCAGAGACCCCGGATCGGGGTACCAACATG
GTGAGCAAGGGCGAGGAGCTGTTCACCGGGGTGGTGCCCATCCTGGTCGAGCTGGACGGCGACGTAAACG
GCCACAAGTTCAGCGTGTCCGGCGAGGGCGAGGGCGATGCCACCTACGGCAAGCTGACCCTGAAGTTCAT
CTGCACCACCGGCAAGCTGCCCGTGCCCTGGCCCACCCTCGTGACCACCCTGACCTACGGCGTGCAGTGC
TTCAGCCGCTACCCCGACCACATGAAGCAGCACGACTTCTTCAAGTCCGCCATGCCCGAAGGCTACGTCC
AGGAGCGCACCATCTTCTTCAAGGACGACGGCAACTACAAGACCCGCGCCGAGGTGAAGTTCGAGGGCGA
CACCCTGGTGAACCGCATCGAGCTGAAGGGCATCGACTTCAAGGAGGACGGCAACATCCTGGGGCACAAG
CTGGAGTACAACTACAACAGCCACAACGTCTATATCATGGCCGACAAGCAGAAGAACGGCATCAAGGTGA
ACTTCAAGATCCGCCACAACATCGAGGACGGCAGCGTGCAGCTCGCCGACCACTACCAGCAGAACACCCC
CATCGGCGACGGCCCCGTGCTGCTGCCCGACAACCACTACCTGAGCACCCAGTCCGCCCTGAGCAAAGAC
CCCAACGAGAAGCGCGATCACATGGTCCTGCTGGAGTTCGTGACCGCCGCCGGGATCACTCTCGGCATGG
ACGAGCTGTACAAGCCAAGCTTGATGAGAGAGAAGGAGCAAGAAAGGGAAGAACAGTTAATGGAAGACAA
GAAAAGGAAGAAAGAGGATAAAAAGAAAAAAGAAGCCACTCAGAAGGTCACGGAACAAAAAACCAAAGTG
CCCGAAGTGACGAAACCAAGTTTAAGCCAACCAACGGCCGCCAGCCCAATTGGCAGCTCTCCATCGCCAC
CAGTCAATGGTGGCAACAATGCCAAAAGGGTGGCAGTGCCGAACGGACAACCGCCAAGCGCCGCCCGCTA
CATGCCTCGGGAGGTGCCGCCGCGATTCCGTTGCCAGCAGGACCACAAAGTGTTACTAAAACGTGGGCAG
CCCCCTCCACCGTCCTGCATGCTCCTTGGGGGTGGGGCAGGGCCTCCTCCCTGCACAGCACCTGGAGCAA
ACCCAAACAACGCACAAGTGACAGGAGCGCTGCTGCAGAGTGAGAGTGGGACTGCGCCAGACTCAACCCT
TGGAGGTGCTGCTGCTTCAAATTATGCAAATTCCACTTGGGGCTCGGGAGCCTCCTCCAACAACGGCACC
TCCCCCAACCCAATTCACATCTGGGACAAGGTGATTGTAGACGGGTCTGACATGGAAGAGTGGCCTTGTA
TTGCCAGCAAAGACACTGAATCTTCTTCCGAAAACACCACCGATAACAACAGTGCCTCGAACCCTGGCTC
TGAGAAGAGCACTCTGCCAGGAAGCACCACTAGTAACAAAGGAAAAGGGAGCCAGTGCCAGTCTGCAAGT
TCTGGGAACGAATGTAATCTTGGGGTCTGGAAATCTGACCCTAAGGCTAAATCTGTTCAATCTTCCAACT
CTACTACAGAGAACAACAATGGACTAGGAAATTGGAGGAATGTGAGTGGTCAGGATAGAATTGGACCTGG
CTCTGGCTTCAGCAACTTTAACCCAAATAGCAACCCATCTGCCTGGCCAGCACTGGTCCAAGAAGGAACT
TCTAGGAAAGGGGCATTGGAAACAGATAATAGTAATTCCAGTGCACAGGTTAGCACAGTAGGTCAGACAT
CCAGGGAACAGCAGTCAAAGATGGAAAATGCGGGTGTTAATTTTGTTGTCTCTGGCAGAGAACAGGCTCA
AATTCATAACACTGATGGACCAAAAAATGGAAACACTAACTCCTTGAACTTAAGTTCACCAAACCCCATG
GAGAATAAGGGAATGCCCTTTGGAATGGGCTTGGGGAACACCTCCAGGAGCACTGATGCCCCTTCACAAA
GCACTGGAGATCGAAAGACTGGGAGTGTTGGATCTTGGGGTGCAGCTAGGGGGCCTTCTGGAACTGACAC
AGTCTCTGGACAAAGCAATTCTGGAAACAATGGGAACAATGGAAAAGAGAGAGAGGACTCCTGGAAAGGA
GCTTCTGTTCAGAAATCAACTGGGTCAAAAAATGACTCTTGGGACAACAATAACAGGTCTACGGGTGGGT
CCTGGAACTTTGGCCCCCAGGACTCTAATGACAACAAATGGGGTGAAGGGAACAAAATGACATCTGGGGT
CTCTCAGGGAGAATGGAAACAGCCGACTGGGTCTGATGAGTTGAAAATTGGAGAATGGAGTGGTCCAAAC
CAACCAAATTCTAGCACTGGAGCATGGGACAATCAAAAGGGCCACCCCCTCCCTGAAAACCAAGGCAATG
CCCAGGCTCCCTGTTGGGGAAGATCTTCCAGCTCCACAGGAAGTGAAGTTGGAGGTCAAAGCACTGGAAG
CAACCACAAAGCAGGAAGTAGTGACAGTCATAACTCTGGCCGTCGGTCGTACAGGCCCACACATCCTGAT
TGTCAGGCTGTCTTGCAGACTCTTTTGAGCCGAACTGATTTGGACCCCAGGGTGCTCTCAAACACTGGCT
GGGGCCAAACTCAAATTAAGCAGGACACAGTGTGGGACATTGAAGAGGTGCCAAGGCCTGAGGGGAAATC
TGACAAAGGAACTGAGGGGTGGGAGAGCGCTGCCACACAGACCAAGAACTCAGGGGGCTGGGGAGATGCA
CCCAGCCAAAGCAATCAAATGAAGTCTGGATGGGGGGAGCTCTCAGCCTCTACAGAGTGGAAAGACCCCA
AGAACACAGGAGGCTGGAATGACTACAAGAACAACAACTCTTCCAACTGGGGAGGAGGACGACCTGATGA
AAAGACACCTTCCTCTTGGAATGAGAATCCCAGCAAGGATCAGGGGTGGGGAGGTGGACGCCAGCCCAAT
CAAGGATGGTCTTCTGGAAAGAATGGTTGGGGGGAGGAAGTCGATCAGACAAAAAACAGCAATTGGGAAA
GTTCTGCAAGTAAACCTGTGTCTGGGTGGGGTGAAGGAGGGCAGAATGAAATCGGGACTTGGGGTAATGG
TGGCAATGCAAGCCTAGCTTCAAAAGGTGGGTGGGAGGATTGCAAAAGATCCCCAGCATGGAATGAGACG
GGCCGACAGCCCAATTCCTGGAATAAACAACACCAACAGCAGCAGCCCCCACAGCAGCCGCCGCCACCAC
AACCAGAGGCTTCTGGTTCGTGGGGAGGCCCACCCCCACCACCTCCAGGCAACGTTCGACCTTCCAATTC
CAGCTGGAGCAGCGGGCCACAGCCTGCAACACCTAAGGATGAGGAACCCAGTGGTTGGGAAGAGCCATCC
CCACAGTCAATTAGTCGGAAAATGGACATTGATGATGGCACTTCAGCATGGGGAGACCCTAACAGTTATA
ACTACAAGAATGTGAATCTGTGGGATAAGAATTCCCAAGGGGGCCCAGCACCTCGAGAACCAAACCTGCC
CACCCCAATGACCAGTAAATCGGCATCAGATTCCAAATCTATGCAAGACGGCTGGGGGGAGAGTGACGGG
CCAGTCACAGGAGCTCGCCATCCCAGCTGGGAAGAGGAGGAGGATGGAGGAGTCTGGAACACCACTGGCT
CTCAGGGCAGTGCTTCCTCCCACAACTCAGCAAGCTGGGGACAAGGAGGAAAGAAACAAATGAAGTGCTC
ACTCAAAGGAGGAAACAATGATTCATGGATGAATCCTCTTGCCAAACAGTTTTCAAATATGGGATTGCTG
AGTCAGACTGAAGATAATCCAAGCAGCAAAATGGATTTGTCTGTAGGAAGCCTTTCAGATAAAAAATTTG
ATGTGGACAAGCGAGCGATGAATCTCGGGGATTTTAATGATATCATGAGGAAGGATCGATCTGGGTTCCG
TCCACCTAATTCCAAAGACATGGGAACCACAGATAGTGGGCCTTATTTTGAGAAGGGCGGTAGTCATGGT
TTGTTTGGAAACAGCACAGCACAATCGAGAGGTCTGCACACACCCGTGCAGCCACTAAATTCTTCTCCCA
GTCTCCGGGCGCAAGTGCCTCCCCAGTTTATTTCCCCCCAGGTTTCTGCCTCAATGCTCAAGCAGTTTCC
CAACAGTGGCCTGAGTCCAGGTCTTTTCAATGTGGGGCCCCAGTTATCTCCTCAACAAATTGCCATGCTG
AGCCAGCTTCCACAAATTCCCCAGTTTCAGTTGGCATGTCAGCTTCTCTTGCAGCAGCAGCAACAGCAGC
AGTTGTTACAGAACCAGAGAAAGATTTCTCAAGCTGTACGCCAACAGCAAGAGCAGCAGCTGGCTCGAAT
GGTGAGTGCACTGCAGCAGCAGCAGCAGCAGCAGCAGAGGCAGCCAGGCATGAAGCACTCGCCCTCTCAT
CCTGTTGGGCCCAAGCCGCATCTGGACAACATGGTACCCAACGCATTGAATGTGGGGCTCCCAGACCTTC
AAACCAAAGGGCCAATACCTGGATATGGTTCTGGCTTCAGCTCTGGCGGCATGGACTATGGCATGGTTGG
TGGGAAGGAGGCTGGAACCGAGTCTCGCTTTAAACAGTGGACCTCCATGATGGAGGGGCTGCCCTCTGTA
GCCACACAGGAAGCCAATATGCACAAAAATGGCGCTATAGTGGCCCCTGGTAAAACCCGGGGAGGGTCAC
CGTACAACCAGTTTGATATCATCCCTGGTGACACACTGGGTGGCCATACGGGTCCTGCTGGTGATAGCTG
GTTACCTGCCAAATCTCCACCAACAAATAAAATCGGAAGTAAATCCAGCAATGCCAGTTGGCCTCCAGAA
TTCCAACCAGGAGTGCCATGGAAAGGTATCCAAAACATTGACCCTGAATCTGACCCCTATGTCACCCCAG
GAAGTGTGCTGGGGGGTACAGCCACATCTCCCATTGTAGATACTGACCACCAACTGCTGCGGGATAACAC
CACAGGGTCTAATTCTTCCCTCAACACCTCGCTGCCTTCACCTGGTGCCTGGCCCTACAGTGCCTCTGAC
AACTCCTTTACCAACGTTCATAGCACTTCAGCAAAGTTCCCTGATTACAAATCAACATGGTCCCCAGATC
CCATAGGACACAACCCCACTCATCTCTCCAACAAGATGTGGAAAAACCATATTTCCTCCAGGAACACTAC
ACCGCTGCCCCGCCCACCTCCTGGTCTGACCAACCCCAAACCATCATCTCCCTGGAGCAGCACAGCACCC
CGATCAGTCAGGGGGTGGGGGACACAGGACTCACGGCTCGCCTCGGCCTCTACCTGGAGTGATGGTGGCT
CAGTTCGTCCTAGTTACTGGCTGGTTCTTCACAATCTCACCCCACAGATTGATGGGTCAACCTTGAGAAC
GATCTGCATGCAGCATGGCCCACTGCTGACATTCCATCTGAATCTAACCCAGGGCACTGCCCTGATCCGA
TACAGCACCAAACAGGAGGCGGCCAAGGCCCAAACTGCACTGCACATGTGTGTGTTGGGAAACACTACCA
TCCTTGCTGAGTTTGCCACTGATGATGAAGTCAGCCGCTTTCTGGCACAAGCTCAGCCCCCTACACCTGC
AGCAACCCCAAGTGCGCCAGCTGCGGGGTGGCAGTCGCTGGAGACCGGCCAGAACCAGTCAGATCCCGTG
GGACCTGCTCTGAATCTTTTTGGTGGGTCCACTGGGCTCGGGCAGTGGAGCAGCAGCGCTGGTGGCAGCA
GCGGGGCCGATCTTGCTGGCGCTTCATTGTGGGGGCCCCCAAACTATTCTTCTAGCTTATGGGGAGTCCC
AACGGTGGAAGATCCCCATAGGATGGGCAGCCCTGCTCCTTTACTACCTGGTGACCTTCTGGGAGGAGGG
TCGGATTCAATCTGATCTAGAGGGCCCGCGGTTCGAAGGTAAGCCTATCCCTAACCCTCTCCTCGGTCTC
GATTCTACGCGTACCGGTCATCATCACCATCACCATTGAGTTTAAACCCGCTGATCAGCCTCGACTGTGC
CTTCTAAGGCCTGAGCTCGCTGATCAGCCTCGATCGAGGATCCAGACATGATAAGATACATTGATGAGTT
TGGACAAACCACAACTAGAATGCAGTGAAAAAAATGCTTTATTTGTGAAATTTGTGATGCTATTGCTTTA
TTTGTAACCATTATAAGCTGCAATAAACAAGTTAACAACAACAATTGCATTCATTTTATGTTTCAGGTTC
AGGGGGAGGTGTGGGAGGTTTTTTAAAGCAAGTAAAACCTCTACAAATGTGGTATGGCTGATTATGATCA
GTCGACCGATGCCCTTGAGAGCCTTCAACCCAGTCAGCTCCTTCCGGTGGGCGCGGGGCATGACTATCGT
CGCCGCACTTATGACTGTCTTCTTTATCATGCAACTCGTAGGACAGGTGCCGGCAGCGCTCTGGGTCATT
TTCGGCGAGGACCGCTTTCGCTGGAGCGCGACGATGATCGGCCTGTCGCTTGCGGTATTCGGAATCTTGC
ACGCCCTCGCTCAAGCCTTCGTCACTGGTCCCGCCACCAAACGTTTCGGCGAGAAGCAGGCCATTATCGC
CGGCATGGCGGCCGACGCGCTGGGCTACGTCTTGCTGGCGTTCGCGACGCGAGGCTGGATGGCCTTCCCC
ATTATGATTCTTCTCGCTTCCGGCGGCATCGGGATGCCCGCGTTGCAGGCCATGCTGTCCAGGCAGGTAG
ATGACGACCATCAGGGACAGCTTCAAGGATCGCTCGCGGCTCTTACCAGCCAGCAAAAGGCCAGGAACCG
TAAAAAGGCCGCGTTGCTGGCGTTTTTCCATAGGCTCCGCCCCCCTGACGAGCATCACAAAAATCGACGC
TCAAGTCAGAGGTGGCGAAACCCGACAGGACTATAAAGATACCAGGCGTTTCCCCCTGGAAGCTCCCTCG
TGCGCTCTCCTGTTCCGACCCTGCCGCTTACCGGATACCTGTCCGCCTTTCTCCCTTCGGGAAGCGTGGC
GCTTTCTCAATGCTCACGCTGTAGGTATCTCAGTTCGGTGTAGGTCGTTCGCTCCAAGCTGGGCTGTGTG
CACGAACCCCCCGTTCAGCCCGACCGCTGCGCCTTATCCGGTAACTATCGTCTTGAGTCCAACCCGGTAA
GACACGACTTATCGCCACTGGCAGCAGCCACTGGTAACAGGATTAGCAGAGCGAGGTATGTAGGCGGTGC
TACAGAGTTCTTGAAGTGGTGGCCTAACTACGGCTACACTAGAAGGACAGTATTTGGTATCTGCGCTCTG
CTGAAGCCAGTTACCTTCGGAAAAAGAGTTGGTAGCTCTTGATCCGGCAAACAAACCACCGCTGGTAGCG
GTGGTTTTTTTGTTTGCAAGCAGCAGATTACGCGCAGAAAAAAAGGATCTCAAGAAGATCCTTTGATCTT
TTCTACGGGGTCTGACGCTCAGTGGAACGAAAACTCACGTTAAGGGATTTTGGTCATGAGATTATCAAAA
AGGATCTTCACCTAGATCCTTTTAAATTAAAAATGAAGTTTTAAATCAATCTAAAGTATATATGAGTAAA
CTTGGTCTGACAGTTACCAATGCTTAATCAGTGAGGCACCTATCTCAGCGATCTGTCTATTTCGTTCATC
CATAGTTGCCTGACTCCCCGTCGTGTAGATAACTACGATACGGGAGGGCTTACCATCTGGCCCCAGTGCT
GCAATGATACCGCGAGACCCACGCTCACCGGCTCCAGATTTATCAGCAATAAACCAGCCAGCCGGAAGGG
CCGAGCGCAGAAGTGGTCCTGCAACTTTATCCGCCTCCATCCAGTCTATTAATTGTTGCCGGGAAGCTAG
AGTAAGTAGTTCGCCAGTTAATAGTTTGCGCAACGTTGTTGCCATTGCTGCAGGCATCGTGGTGTCACGC
TCGTCGTTTGGTATGGCTTCATTCAGCTCCGGTTCCCAACGATCAAGGCGAGTTACATGATCCCCCATGT
TGTGCAAAAAAGCGGTTAGCTCCTTCGGTCCTCCGATCGTTGTCAGAAGTAAGTTGGCCGCAGTGTTATC
ACTCATGGTTATGGCAGCACTGCATAATTCTCTTACTGTCATGCCATCCGTAAGATGCTTTTCTGTGACT
GGTGAGTACTCAACCAAGTCATTCTGAGAATAGTGTATGCGGCGACCGAGTTGCTCTTGCCCGGCGTCAA
CACGGGATAATACCGCGCCACATAGCAGAACTTTAAAAGTGCTCATCATTGGAAAACGTTCTTCGGGGCG
AAAACTCTCAAGGATCTTACCGCTGTTGAGATCCAGTTCGATGTAACCCACTCGTGCACCCAACTGATCT
TCAGCATCTTTTACTTTCACCAGCGTTTCTGGGTGAGCAAAAACAGGAAGGCAAAATGCCGCAAAAAAGG
GAATAAGGGCGACACGGAAATGTTGAATACTCATACTCTTCCTTTTTCAATATTATTGAAGCATTTATCA
GGGTTATTGTCTCATGAGCGGATACATATTTGAATGTATTTAGAAAAATAAACAAATAGGGGTTCCGCGC
ACATTTCCCCGAAAAGTGCCACCTGACGTCTAAGAAACCATTATTATCATGACATTAACCTATAAAAATA
GGCGTATCACGAGGCCCTTTCGT
Features (pLannotate 1.2.2; 10 found; start..end, strand, type, name):
     56..2568    +  promoter       Ac5 promoter: Drosophila melanogaster actin 5C promoter
   2588..3304    +  CDS            EGFP: EGFP is a basic (constitutively fluorescent) green fluorescent protein published in 1996, derived from Aequorea victoria. It is reported to be a rapidly-maturing weak dimer with moderate acid sensitivity.
   3314..8482    +  CDS            TNRC6B (fragment): TNR6B_HUMAN - Also known as KIAA1093. Experimental evidence at protein level: Swiss-Prot protein existence level 1. Plays a role in RNA-mediated gene silencing by both micro- RNAs (miRNAs) and short interfering RNAs (siRNAs) (PubMed:16289642, PubMed:19167051, PubMed:19304925, PubMed:32354837). Required for miRNA- dependent translational repression and siRNA-dependent endonucleolytic cleavage of complementary mRNAs by argonaute family proteins (PubMed:16289642, PubMed:19167051, PubMed:19304925, PubMed:32354837). As scaffolding protein associates with argonaute proteins bound to partially comple
   8508..8549    +  CDS            V5 tag: epitope tag from simian virus 5
   8649..8783    -  polyA_signal   SV40 poly(A) signal: SV40 polyadenylation signal
   8806..8890    -  CDS            large T antigen (fragment): large T antigen from SV40 (simian virus 40)
   8891..9361    +  CDS            TcR (fragment): tetracycline efflux protein; tet; confers resistance to tetracycline
   9405..9993    -  rep_origin     ori: high-copy-number ColE1/pMB1/pBR322/pUC origin of replication
  10164..11024   -  CDS            AmpR: β-lactamase; bla; confers resistance to ampicillin, carbenicillin, and related antibiotics
  11025..11129   -  promoter       AmpR promoter: bla
