[The description below was written by a language model from this plasmid's Addgene catalogue record and pLannotate feature annotations shown in this document.]
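Description:
pAc5.1B-EGFP-HsTNRC6Biso1_L is an 11.2 kb insect-cell expression plasmid encoding human TNRC6B (isoform 1, per the insert name) as an N-terminal EGFP fusion. The catalogue lists the backbone as unknown, although the name and the annotated parts point to a pAc5.1-type vector. The Drosophila melanogaster actin 5C (Ac5) promoter, which gives strong constitutive expression in Drosophila cell lines, sits directly upstream of the EGFP coding sequence. This is followed closely by a TNRC6B open reading frame of about 5.2 kb, annotated as a fragment relative to the Swiss-Prot reference entry. A V5 epitope tag sequence lies just downstream of the insert. The record does not show whether it is in frame with TNRC6B or separated from it by a stop codon, so a C-terminal V5 tag should not be assumed. An SV40 polyadenylation signal, with an adjacent remnant of SV40 large T antigen sequence, provides transcript 3′ end processing.

For propagation in E. coli, the plasmid carries a ColE1/pUC-type origin and a β-lactamase gene with its own promoter, conferring ampicillin resistance. The catalogue describes it as low copy even though the origin is annotated as a high-copy type. A partial tetracycline-resistance coding fragment is also detected and is most likely a non-functional backbone remnant. No selectable marker for insect cells is annotated, which suggests transient transfection or co-selection with a separate plasmid.

TNRC6B is a GW182-family scaffold protein that associates with Argonaute proteins and mediates miRNA-dependent silencing. The EGFP fusion allows fluorescence localisation and GFP-based pulldown of the human protein in insect cells. This fits the associated study of PABPC1-binding sites in GW182 proteins. The depositor sequence may be theoretical or only partly verified.
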