Addgene plasmid #146847: pAc5.1B-EGFP-HsTNRC6Biso1_L
Purpose: Insect Expression of HsTNRC6Biso1
Depositing lab: Elisa Izaurralde. Publication: Two PABPC1-binding sites in GW182 proteins promote miRNA-mediated gene silencing. Huntzinger E, Braun JE, Heimstädt S, Zekri L, Izaurralde E. EMBO J. 2010 Dec 15;29(24):4146-60. doi: 10.1038/emboj.2010.274 PubMed 21063388.
Backbone
  Vector backbone: Unknown
  Vector type: Insect Expression
Growth in bacteria
  Bacterial resistance: Ampicillin, 100 μg/mL
  Growth temperature: 37°C
  Growth strain: DH5alpha
  Copy number: Low Copy
Gene/Insert
  Gene/Insert name: HsTNRC6Biso1
  Species: H. sapiens (human)
  Entrez Gene: TNRC6B (a.k.a. GDSBA)
  Cloning method: Unknown
Terms and licenses: Academic/Nonprofit Terms; Industry Terms: Not Available to Industry
Depositor comments: Plasmids from this collection were made available to the research community and donated after the lab closed. Please note that the sequence provided by the depositing laboratory may be theoretical/predicted or based on Sanger sequencing results. There may be discrepancies between sequencing results obtained by Addgene and the depositor sequence. If an Addgene verified sequence is not available, please contact before placing your order to request that our lab fully sequence the plasmid.
How to cite: pAc5.1B-EGFP-HsTNRC6Biso1_L was a gift from Elisa Izaurralde (Addgene plasmid # 146847 ; http://n2t.net/addgene:146847 ; RRID:Addgene_146847)
